>Addgene plasmid #191579 | E1_pENTR_L1-L4_HD_G1333-DddtoxA-C | addgene full sequence | sequence record 376583 | Addgene NGS Result
ACCTACACCGAACTGAGATACCTACAGCGTGAGCTATGAGAAAGCGCCACGCTTCCCGAAGGGAGAAAGG
CGGACAGGTATCCGGTAAGCGGCATGGTCGGAACAGGAGAGCGCACGAGGGAGCTTCCAGGGGGAAACGC
CTGGTATCTTTATAGTCCTGTCGGGTTTCGCCACCTCTGACTTGAGCGTCGATTTTTGTGATGCTCGTCA
GGGGGGCGGAGCCTATGGAAAAACGCCAGCAACGCGGCCTTTTTACGGTTCCTGGCCTTTTGCTGGCCTT
TTGCTCACATGTTCTTTCCTGCGTTATCCCCTGATTCTGTGGATAACCGTATTACCGCCTTTGAGTGAGC
TGATACCGCTCGCCGCAGCCGAACGACCGAGCGCAGCGAGTCAGTGAGCGAGGAAGCGGAAGAGCGCCCA
ATACGCAAACCGCCTCTCCCCGCGCGTTGGCCGATTCATTAATGCAGCTGGCACGACAGGTTTCCCGACT
GGAAAGCGGGCAGTGAGCGCAACGCAATTAATACGCGTACCGCTAGCCAGGAAGAGTTTGTAGAAACGCA
AAAAGGCCATCCGTCAGGATGGCCTTCTGCTTAGTTTGATGCCTGGCAGTTTATGGCGGGCGTCCTGCCC
GCCACCCTCCGGGCCGTTGCTTCACAACGTTCAAATCCGCTCCCGGCGGATTTGTCCTACTCAGGAGAGC
GTTCACCGACAAACAACAGATAAAACGAAAGGCCCAGTCTTCCGACTGAGCCTTTCGTTTTATTTGATGC
CTGGCAGTTCCCTACTCTCGCGTTAACGCTAGCATGGATGTTTTCCCAGTCACGACGTTGTAAAACGACG
GCCAGTCTTAAGCTCGGGCCCCAAATAATGATTTTATTTTGACTGATAGTGACCTGTTCGTTGCAACAAA
TTGATGAGCAATGCTTTTTTATAATGCCAACTTTGTACAAAAAAGCAGGCTTTTACCCATACGATGTTCC
AGATTACGCTGATATCGCCGATCTACGCACGCTCGGCTACAGCCAGCAGCAACAGGAGAAGATCAAACCG
AAGGTTCGTTCGACAGTGGCGCAGCACCACGAGGCACTGGTCGGCCACGGGTTTACACACGCGCACATCG
TTGCGTTAAGCCAACACCCGGCAGCGTTAGGGACCGTCGCTGTCAAGTATCAGGACATGATCGCAGCGTT
GCCAGAGGCGACACACGAAGCGATCGTTGGCGTCGGCAAACAGTGGTCCGGCGCACGCGCTCTGGAGGCC
TTGCTCACGGTGGCGGGAGAGTTGAGAGGTCCACCGTTACAGTTGGACACAGGCCAACTTCTCAAGATTG
CAAAACGTGGCGGCGTGACCGCAGTGGAGGCAGTGCATGCATGGCGCAATGCACTGACGGGTGCCCCGCT
CAAGGAGACGGGCGCCGCTACAGGGCGCGTCCCATTCGCCATTCAGGCTGCGCAACTGTTGGGAAGGGCG
ATCGGTGCGGGCCTCTTCGCTATTACGCCAGCTGGCGAAAGGGGGATGTGCTGCAAGGCGATTAAGTTGG
GTAACGCCAGGGTTTTCCCAGTCACGACGTTGTAAAACGACGGCCAGTGAGCGCGCGTAATACGACTCAC
TATAGGGCGAATTGGGTACCGGGCCCCCCCTCGAGGCCCTCCAGCTTTTGTTCCCTTTAGTGAGGGTTAA
TTGCGCGCTTGGCGTAATCATGGTCATAGCTGTTTCCTGTGTGAAATTGTTATCCGCTCACAATTCCACA
CAACATACGAGCCGGAAGCATAAAGTGTAAAGCCTGGGGTGCCTAATGAGTGAGCTAACTCACATTAATT
GCGTTGCGCTCACTGCCCGCTTTCCACCGGTCGTCTCCACCCCTGAGCAGGTAGTGGCTATTGCATCCCA
CGACGGGGGCAGACCCGCACTGGAGTCAATTGTTGCCCAGTTATCTCGCCCTGATCCGGCGTTGGCCGCG
TTGACCAACGACCACCTCGTCGCCTTGGCCTGCCTCGGCGGGCGTCCTGCGCTGGATGCAGTGAAAAAGG
GATTGGGGGGTAGTCCAACTCCGTATCCGAATTACGCCAATGCAGGACATGTTGAAGGTCAATCTGCATT
GTTCATGAGGGATAACGGCATTTCTGAAGGGTTGGTGTTCCACAACAACCCTGAAGGAACATGTGGATTT
TGCGTCAACATGACAGAAACCCTTCTCCCAGAAAACGCTAAGATGACAGTAGTTCCACCTGAAGGTGCTA
TTCCTGTCAAAAGAGGTGCTACTGGTGAAACCAAGGTGTTTACTGGGAATTCCAATTCACCCAAAAGCCC
AACGAAAGGTGGGTGTAGTGGAGGATCTACAAATCTCTCTGACATCATTGAGAAAGAGACTGGAAAGCAA
CTAGTCATTCAGGAGTCAATCCTGATGTTACCAGAGGAGGTTGAGGAAGTGATAGGCAATAAGCCCGAAA
GCGATATACTTGTTCATACTGCCTATGACGAATCGACGGATGAGAACGTAATGCTTCTAACCTCAGATGC
TCCTGAGTACAAACCTTGGGCGTTAGTTATCCAGGATTCCAATGGAGAGAACAAGATCAAGATGTTGTGA
TAACTCGAGCGATCCTCTAGACACCCAACTTTTCTATACAAAGTTGGCATTATAAGAAAGCATTGCTTAT
CAATTTGTTGCAACGAACAGGTCACTATCAGTCAAAATAAAATCATTATTTGCCATCCAGCTGCAGGGCG
GCCGCCCCTATAGTGAGTCGTATTACATGGTCATAGCTGTTTCCTGGCAGCTCTGGCCCGTGTCTCAAAA
TCTCTGATGTTACATTGCACAAGATAAAAATATATCATCATGAACAATAAAACTGTCTGCTTACATAAAC
AGTAATACAAGGGGTGTTATGAGCCATATTCAACGGGAAACGTCGAGGCCGCGATTAAATTCCAACATGG
ATGCTGATTTATATGGGTATAAATGGGCTCGCGATAATGTCGGGCAATCAGGTGCGACAATCTATCGCTT
GTATGGGAAGCCCGATGCGCCAGAGTTGTTTCTGAAACATGGCAAAGGTAGCGTTGCCAATGATGTTACA
GATGAGATGGTCAGACTAAACTGGCTGACGGAATTTATGCCTCTTCCGACCATCAAGCATTTTATCCGTA
CTCCTGATGATGCATGGTTACTCACCACTGCGATCCCCGGAAAAACAGCATTCCAGGTATTAGAAGAATA
TCCTGATTCAGGTGAAAATATTGTTGATGCGCTGGCAGTGTTCCTGCGCCGGTTGCATTCGATTCCTGTT
TGTAATTGTCCTTTTAACAGCGATCGCGTATTTCGCCTTGCTCAGGCGCAATCACGAATGAATAACGGTT
TGGTTGATGCGAGTGATTTTGATGACGAGCGTAATGGCTGGCCTGTTGAACAAGTCTGGAAAGAAATGCA
TAAACTTTTGCCATTCTCACCGGATTCAGTCGTCACTCATGGTGATTTCTCACTTGATAACCTTATTTTT
GACGAGGGGAAATTAATAGGTTGTATTGATGTTGGACGAGTCGGAATCGCAGACCGATACCAGGATCTTG
CCATCCTATGGAACTGCCTCGGTGAGTTTTCTCCTTCATTACAGAAACGGCTTTTTCAAAAATATGGTAT
TGATAATCCTGATATGAATAAATTGCAGTTTCATTTGATGCTCGATGAGTTTTTCTAATCAGAATTGGTT
AATTGGTTGTAACACTGGCAGAGCATTACGCTGACTTGACGGGACGGCGCAAGCTCATGACCAAAATCCC
TTAACGTGAGTTACGCGTCGTTCCACTGAGCGTCAGACCCCGTAGAAAAGATCAAAGGATCTTCTTGAGA
TCCTTTTTTTCTGCGCGTAATCTGCTGCTTGCAAACAAAAAAACCACCGCTACCAGCGGTGGTTTGTTTG
CCGGATCAAGAGCTACCAACTCTTTTTCCGAAGGTAACTGGCTTCAGCAGAGCGCAGATACCAAATACTG
TTCTTCTAGTGTAGCCGTAGTTAGGCCACCACTTCAAGAACTCTGTAGCACCGCCTACATACCTCGCTCT
GCTAATCCTGTTACCAGTGGCTGCTGCCAGTGGCGATAAGTCGTGTCTTACCGGGTTGGACTCAAGACGA
TAGTTACCGGATAAGGCGCAGCGGTCGGGCTGAACGGGGGGTTCGTGCACACAGCCCAGCTTGGAGCGAA
CG
Features (pLannotate 1.2.2; 22 found; start..end, strand, type, name):
    414..506     +  CDS            lacI (fragment): lac repressor; lacI; The lac repressor binds to the lac operator to inhibit transcription in E. coli. This inhibition can be relieved by adding lactose or isopropyl-β-D-thiogalactopyranoside (IPTG).
    561..588     -  terminator     rrnB T2 terminator: transcription terminator T2 from the E. coli rrnB gene
    720..763     +  terminator     rrnB T1 terminator: Escherichia coli rrnB; transcription terminator T1 from the E. coli rrnB gene
    810..846     -  CDS            lacZα (fragment): LacZα fragment of β-galactosidase; lacZ fragment
    862..961     +  protein_bind   attL1: mutant version of attL; recombination site for the Gateway® LR reaction LR Clonase™
    964..990     +  CDS            3xHA (fragment): three tandem HA epitope tags
   1000..1410    +  CDS            avrXa10 (fragment): AVX10_XANOO - Experimental evidence at protein level: Swiss-Prot protein existence level 1. Avirulence protein. Induces the hypersensitive response (HR)in rice plants carrying the resistance gene Xa10. Activity depends on the presence of the core repeat domains; replacement with repeat domains from other proteins (AvrBs3 of X.euvesicatoria (AC P14727) or AvrXa7 of this organism) does not elicit the HR. Probably acts as a transcription factor in its host plant (rice) to induce plant resistance or disease. From Xanthomonas oryzae pv. oryzae.
   1412..1430    -  rep_origin     f1 ori (fragment): f1 bacteriophage origin of replication; arrow indicates direction of (+) strand synthesis
   1435..1590    -  CDS            lacZα (fragment): LacZα fragment of β-galactosidase; lacZ fragment
   1598..1616    +  promoter       T7 promoter: promoter for bacteriophage T7 RNA polymerase
   1625..1646    -  misc_feature   MCS (fragment): pBluescript multiple cloning site
   1664..1682    -  promoter       T3 promoter: promoter for bacteriophage T3 RNA polymerase
   1727..1743    -  protein_bind   lac operator: The lac repressor binds to the lac operator to inhibit transcription in E. coli. This inhibition can be relieved by adding lactose or isopropyl-β-D-thiogalactopyranoside (IPTG). lac repressor encoded by lacI
   1751..1781    -  promoter       lac promoter: promoter for the E. coli lac operon
   1796..1817    -  protein_bind   CAP binding site: CAP binding activates transcription in the presence of cAMP. E. coli catabolite activator protein
   1916..2047    +  CDS            avrBs3 (fragment): AVRB3_XANEU - Experimental evidence at protein level: Swiss-Prot protein existence level 1. Avirulence protein. Acts as a transcription factor in C.annuum plants. In susceptible plants lacking the Bs3 resistance gene induces expression of a number of genes, including genes homologous to a family of auxin-induced genes, alpha-expansin genes, pectate lyase, anthocyanidin glucoside rhamnosyl transferase and at least one transcription factor, UPA20. Their expression leads to plant hypertrophy in mesophyll cells, probably mainly mediated by UPA20 (PubMed:17962565). In resistant plants induces the h
   2039..2326    +  CDS            dddA (fragment): DDDA_BURC1 - Experimental evidence at protein level: Swiss-Prot protein existence level 1. Toxic component of a toxin-immunity protein module, which functions as a cellular contact-dependent growth inhibition (CDI) system. CDI modules allow bacteria to communicate with and inhibit the growth of closely related neighboring bacteria in a contact-dependent fashion. Bacteria that have this module inhibit or kill bacteria without it, giving them a growth advantage. Probably specifically inhibited by cognate immunity protein DddI (Probable). The C-terminal 163 residue fragment has double-stranded DN
   2339..2587    +  CDS            UGI: UNGI_BPPB2 - Experimental evidence at protein level: Swiss-Prot protein existence level 1. This protein binds specifically and reversibly to the host uracil-DNA glycosylase, preventing removal of uracil residues from PBS2 DNA by the host uracil-excision repair system. From Bacillus phage PBS2 (Bacteriophage PBS2).
   2616..2711    -  protein_bind   attL4: mutant version of attL; recombination site for the Gateway® LR reaction LR Clonase™
   2737..2755    -  promoter       T7 promoter: promoter for bacteriophage T7 RNA polymerase
   2889..3698    +  CDS            KanR: aminoglycoside phosphotransferase; aph(3')-Ia; confers resistance to kanamycin in bacteria or G418 (Geneticin®) in eukaryotes
   3845..231     +  rep_origin     ori (across the origin): high-copy-number ColE1/pMB1/pBR322/pUC origin of replication
