[The description below was written by a language model from this plasmid's Addgene catalogue record and pLannotate feature annotations shown in this document.]
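Description:
E1_pENTR_L1-L4_HD_G1333-DddtoxA-C is a 4.2 kb Multisite Gateway entry clone used as the first building block when assembling ptpTALECD vectors, the plastid-targeted TALE-based cytidine deaminases developed for base editing of the Arabidopsis thaliana chloroplast genome. It is a small bacterial plasmid maintained at high copy from a ColE1/pUC-type origin and selected with kanamycin through an aminoglycoside phosphotransferase gene. rrnB T1 and T2 terminators sit upstream of the recombination cassette, as is usual for pENTR-style vectors. The catalogue lists the backbone as "PINII", which the record does not explain further.

The payload lies between attL1 and attL4 sites, which allow an LR reaction to transfer it directionally into a destination vector alongside other entry clones. It encodes one "hand" of the editor in scaffold form. After a short HA-tag-like segment comes the TALE N-terminal region. This is followed by a stuffer carrying lacZα with the lac promoter and operator plus T7/T3 promoters and multiple cloning site remnants, and then by the TALE C-terminal region. The C-terminal region is fused to one half of the DddA double-stranded DNA cytidine deaminase domain from Burkholderia cenocepacia and to the phage PBS2 uracil glycosylase inhibitor (UGI). The name indicates the C-terminal half of a split at G1333 and probably an HD last repeat, though the record does not define "HD". The lacZα stuffer most likely marks where the custom platinum TALEN repeat array is inserted, although this is not stated.

No plant promoter or plastid transit peptide is annotated between the att sites, so these elements are presumably supplied by other components of the assembly. The split deaminase becomes active only when paired with the complementary half bound at an adjacent site, while UGI helps preserve the resulting C-to-T edits.
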