Addgene plasmid #191579: E1_pENTR_L1-L4_HD_G1333-DddtoxA-C
Purpose: ptpTALECD vector assembly, Entry clone 1 with attL1 and L4
Depositing lab: Shin-ichi Arimura. Depositing organization: The University of Tokyo. Publication: Targeted base editing in the plastid genome of Arabidopsis thaliana. Nakazato I, Okuno M, Yamamoto H, Tamura Y, Itoh T, Shikanai T, Takanashi H, Tsutsumi N, Arimura SI. Nat Plants. 2021 Jul;7(7):906-913. doi: 10.1038/s41477-021-00954-6. Epub 2021 Jul 1. PubMed 34211131.
Backbone
  Vector backbone: PINII
  Vector type: Other
Growth in bacteria
  Bacterial resistance: Kanamycin, 50 μg/mL
  Growth temperature: 37°C
  Growth strain: DH5alpha
  Copy number: High Copy
Gene/Insert
  Gene/Insert name: C and N termini of platinum TALEN, 1/2 a cytidine deaminase domain of DddA of B. cenocepacia, and a uracil glycosylase inhibitor
  Species: Synthetic
  Cloning method: Ligation Independent Cloning
Terms and licenses: Academic/Nonprofit Terms; Industry Terms: Not Available to Industry
Depositor comments: Multisite Gateway entry vector to express one hand of pTALECD-UGI
How to cite: E1_pENTR_L1-L4_HD_G1333-DddtoxA-C was a gift from Shin-ichi Arimura (Addgene plasmid # 191579 ; http://n2t.net/addgene:191579 ; RRID:Addgene_191579)
